>Addgene plasmid #112607 | pOP3GT | depositor full sequence | sequence record 212070 | Full Sequence
TAATACGACTCACTATAGGGAATTGTGAGCGGATAACAATTCCTCTAGAAATAATTTTGTTTAACTTTAA
GAAGGAGATATATCCATGAATGGACTGAATGATATCTTTGAAGCGCAGAAAATTGAATGGCATGAATCCG
GATCTCATCACCATCACCATCACCATCACACTAGTAGCAATTCCATGTCCCCTATACTAGGTTATTGGAA
AATTAAGGGCCTTGTGCAACCCACTCGACTTCTTTTGGAATATCTTGAAGAAAAATATGAAGAGCATTTG
TATGAGCGCGATGAAGGTGATAAATGGCGAAACAAAAAGTTTGAATTGGGTTTGGAGTTTCCCAATCTTC
CTTATTATATTGATGGTGATGTTAAATTAACACAGTCTATGGCCATCATACGTTATATAGCTGACAAGCA
CAACATGTTGGGTGGTTGTCCAAAAGAGCGTGCAGAGATTTCAATGCTTGAAGGAGCGGTTTTGGATATT
AGATACGGTGTTTCGAGAATTGCATATAGTAAAGACTTTGAAACTCTCAAAGTTGATTTTCTTAGCAAGC
TACCTGAAATGCTGAAAATGTTCGAAGATCGTTTATGTCATAAAACATATTTAAATGGTGATCATGTAAC
CCATCCTGACTTCATGTTGTATGACGCTCTTGATGTTGTTTTATACATGGACCCAATGTGCCTGGATGCG
TTCCCAAAATTAGTTTGTTTTAAAAAACGTATTGAAGCTATCCCACAAATTGATAAGTACTTGAAATCCA
GCAAGTATATAGCATGGCCTTTGCAGGGCTGGCAAGCCACGTTTGGTGGTGGCGACCATCCTCCAACCGG
TAGTGGCACCAGTGGGTCGACAGAAAACCTGTACTTCCAGGGATCCATGGAATTCGCGGCCGCCCTAGGC
TCGAGCTAAGCTTGAGTATTCTATAGTGTCACCTAAATCCCAGCTTGATCCGGCTGCTAACAAAGCCCGA
AAGGAAGCTGAGTTGGCTGCTGCCACCGCTGAGCAATAACTAGCATAACCCCTTGGGGCCTCTAAACGGG
TCTTGAGGGGTTTTTTGCTGAAAGGAGGAACTATATCCGGATAACCTGGCGTAATAGCGAAGAGGCCCGC
ACCGATCGCCCTTCCCAACAGTTGCGCAGCCTGAATGGCGAATGGAAATTGTAAGCGTTAATATTTTGTT
AAAATTCGCGTTAAATTTTTGTTAAATCAGCTCATTTTTTAACCAATAGGCCGAAATCGGCAAAATCCCT
TATAAATCAAAAGAATAGACCGAGATAGGGT
[37 nt withheld, positions 1292-1328]
AAAGAACGTGGACTCCAACGTCAAAGG
[32 nt withheld, positions 1356-1387]
AGCTTGCATGCCTGCAGGTCGGAAGCATAAAGTGTAAAGCCTGGGGTGCCTAATGAGTGAGCTAACTTAC
ATTAATTGCGTTGCGCTCACTGCCCGCTTTCCAGTCGGGAAACCTGTCGTGCCAGCTGCATTAATGAATC
GGCCAACGCGCGGGGAGAGGCGGTTTGCGTATTGGGCGCCAGGGTGGTTTTTCTTTTCACCAGTGAGACG
GGCAACAGCTGATTGCCCTTCACCGCCTGGCCCTGAGAGAGTTGCAGCAAGCGGTCCACGCTGGTTTGCC
CCAGCAGGCGAAAATCCTGTTTGATGGTGGTTGACGGCGGGATATAACATGAGCTGTCTTCGGTATCGTC
GTATCCCACTACCGAGATATCCGCACCAACGCGCAGCCCGGACTCGGTAATGGCGCGCATTGCGCCCAGC
GCCATCTGATCGTTGGCAACCAGCATCGCAGTGGGAACGATGCCCTCATTCAGCATTTGCATGGTTTGTT
GAAAACCGGACATGGCACTCCAGTCGCCTTCCCGTTCCGCTATCGGCTGAATTTGATTGCGAGTGAGATA
TTTATGCCAGCCAGCCAGACGCAGACGCGCCGAGACAGAACTTAATGGGCCCGCTAACAGCGCGATTTGC
TGGTGACCCAATGCGACCAGATGCTCCACGCCCAGTCGCGTACCGTCTTCATGGGAGAAAATAATACTGT
TGATGGGTGTCTGGTCAGAGACATCAAGAAATAACGCCGGAACATTAGTGCAGGCAGCTTCCACAGCAAT
GGCATCCTGGTCATCCAGCGGATAGTTAATGATCAGCCCACTGACGCGTTGCGCGAGAAGATTGTGCACC
GCCGCTTTACAGGCTTCGACGCCGCTTCGTTCTACCATCGACACCACCACGCTGGCACCCAGTTGATCGG
CGCGAGATTTAATCGCCGCGACAATTTGCGACGGCGCGTGCAGGGCCAGACTGGAGGTGGCAACGCCAAT
CAGCAACGACTGTTTGCCCGCCAGTTGTTGTGCCACGCGGTTGGGAATGTAATTCAGCTCCGCCATCGCC
GCTTCCACTTTTTCCCGCGTTTTCGCAGAAACGTGGCTGGCCTGGTTCACCACGCGGGAAACGGTCTGAT
AAGAGACACCGGCATACTCTGCGACATCGTATAACGTTACTGGTTTCACATTCACCACCCTGAATTGACT
CTCTTCCGGGCGCTATCATGCCATACCGCGAAAGGTTTTGCACCATTCGATGGTGTCGGGTACCGAGCTC
GAATT
[32 nt withheld, positions 2653-2684]
CGGTCGAGGTGCCGTAAAGCT
[56 nt withheld, positions 2706-2761]
G
[124 nt withheld, positions 2763-2886]
CGCCTGATGCGGTATTTTCTCCTTACGCATCTGTGCGGTATTTCACACCGCATATGGTGCACTCTCAGTA
CAATCTGCTCTGATGCCGCATAGTTAAGCCAGCCCCGACACCCGCCAACACCCGCTGACGCGCCCTGACG
GGCTTGTCTGCTCCCGGCATCCGCTTACAGACAAGCTGTGACCGTCTCCGGGAGCTGCATGTGTCAGAGG
TTTTCACCGTCATCACCGAAACGCGCGAGACGAAAGGGCCTCGTGATACGCCTATTTTTATAGGTTAATG
TCATGATAATAATGGTTTCTTAGACGTCAGGTGGCACTTTTCGGGGAAATGTGCGCGGAACCCCTATTTG
TTTATTTTTCTAAATACATTCAAATATGTATCCGCTCATGAGACAATAACCCTGATAAATGCTTCAATAA
TATTGAAAAAGGAAGAGTATGAGTATTCAACATTTCCGTGTCGCCCTTATTCCCTTTTTTGCGGCATTTT
GCCTTCCTGTTTTTGCTCACCCAGAAACGCTGGTGAAAGTAAAAGATGCTGAAGATCAGTTGGGTGCACG
AGTGGGTTACATCGAACTGGATCTCAACAGCGGTAAGATCCTTGAGAGTTTTCGCCCCGAAGAACGTTTT
CCAATGATGAGCACTTTTAAAGTTCTGCTATGTCATACACTATTATCCCGTATTGACGCCGGGCAAGAGC
AACTCGGTCGCCGGGCGCGGTATTCTCAGAATGACTTGGTTGAGTACTCACCAGTCACAGAAAAGCATCT
TACGGATGGCATGACAGTAAGAGAATTATGCAGTGCTGCCATAACCATGAGTGATAACACTGCGGCCAAC
TTACTTCTGACAACGATCGGAGGACCGAAGGAGCTAACCGCTTTTTTGCACAACATGGGGGATCATGTAA
CTCGCCTTGATCGTTGGGAACCGGAGCTGAATGAAGCCATACCAAACGACGAGCGTGACACCACGATGCC
TGTAGCAATGGCAACAACGTTGCGCAAACTATTAACTGGCGAACTACTTACTCTAGCTTCCCGGCAACAA
TTAATAGACTGGATGGAGGCGGATAAAGTTGCAGGACCACTTCTGCGCTCGGCCCTTCCGGCTGGCTGGT
TTATTGCTGATAAATCTGGAGCCGGTGAGCGTGGGTCTCGCGGTATCATTGCAGCACTGGGGCCAGATGG
TAAGCCCTCCCGTATCGTAGTTATCTACACGACGGGGAGTCAGGCAACTATGGATGAACGAAATAGACAG
ATCGCTGAGATAGGTGCCTCACTGATTAAGCATTGGTAACTGTCAGACCAAGTTTACTCATATATACTTT
AGATTGATTTAAAACTTCATTTTTAATTTAAAAGGATCTAGGTGAAGATCCTTTTTGATAATCTCATGAC
CAAAATCCCTTAACGTGAGTTTTCGTTCCACTGAGCGTCAGACCCCGTAGAAAAGATCAAAGGATCTTCT
TGAGATCCTTTTTTTCTGCGCGTAATCTGCTGCTTGCAAACAAAAAAACCACCGCTACCAGCGGTGGTTT
GTTTGCCGGATCAAGAGCTACCAACTCTTTTTCCGAAGGTAACTGGCTTCAGCAGAGCGCAGATACCAAA
TACTGTCCTTCTAGTGTAGCCGTAGTTAGGCCACCACTTCAAGAACTCTGTAGCACCGCCTACATACCTC
GCTCTGCTAATCCTGTTACCAGTGGCTGCTGCCAGTGGCGATAAGTCGTGTCTTACCGGGTTGGACTCAA
GACGATAGTTACCGGATAAGGCGCAGCGGTCGGGCTGAACGGGGGGTTCGTGCACACAGCCCAGCTTGGA
GCGAACGACCTACACCGAACTGAGATACCTACAGCGTGAGCTATGAGAAAGCGCCACGCTTCCCGAAGGG
AGAAAGGCGGACAGGTATCCGGTAAGCGGCAGGGTCGGAACAGGAGAGCGCACGAGGGAGCTTCCAGGGG
GAAACGCCTGGTATCTTTATAGTCCTGTCGGGTTTCGCCACCTCTGACTTGAGCGTCGATTTTTGTGATG
CTCGTCAGGGGGGCGGAGCCTATGGAAAAACGCCAGCAACGCGGCCTTTTTACGGTTCCTGGCCTTTTGC
TGGCCTTTTGCTCACATGTTCTTTCCTGCGTTATCCCCTGATTCTGTGGATAACCGTATTACCGCCTTTG
AGTGAGCTGATACCGCTCGCCGCAGCCGAACGACCGAGCGCAGCGAGTCAGTGAGCGAGGAAGCGGAAGA
GCGCCCAATACGCAAACCGCCTCTCCCCGCGCGTTGGCCGATTCATTAATGCAGCTGAT
Features (pLannotate 1.2.2; 24 found; start..end, strand, type, name):
      1..19      +  promoter       T7 promoter: promoter for bacteriophage T7 RNA polymerase
     19..43      +  protein_bind   lac operator: The lac repressor binds to the lac operator to inhibit transcription in E. coli. This inhibition can be relieved by adding lactose or isopropyl-β-D-thiogalactopyranoside (IPTG). lac repressor encoded by lacI
     56..78      +  RBS            RBS: efficient ribosome binding site from bacteriophage T7 gene 10 (Olins and Rangwala, 1989)
    146..166     +  CDS            7xHis: 6xHis affinity tag
    185..836     +  CDS            GST (fragment): glutathione S-transferase from Schistosoma japonicum
    863..881     +  CDS            TEV site (fragment): tobacco etch virus (TEV) protease recognition and cleavage site
    930..948     -  promoter       SP6 promoter: promoter for bacteriophage SP6 RNA polymerase
    963..1012    +  CDS            SET1 (fragment): solubility-enhancement tag derived from T7 phage gene 10B
   1020..1067    +  terminator     T7 terminator: transcription terminator for bacteriophage T7 RNA polymerase
   1096..1162    +  CDS            lacZα (fragment): LacZα fragment of β-galactosidase; lacZ fragment
   1166..1387    -  rep_origin     M13 ori (fragment) (sequence partly withheld): M13 bacteriophage origin of replication; arrow indicates direction of (+) strand synthesis
   1388..1408    -  misc_feature   MCS (fragment): pUC18/19 multiple cloning site
   1407..1425    -  promoter       lac UV5 promoter (fragment): E. coli lac promoter with an "up" mutation
   1440..1461    -  protein_bind   CAP binding site: CAP binding activates transcription in the presence of cAMP. E. coli catabolite activator protein
   1474..2556    -  CDS            lacI: lac repressor; lacI; The lac repressor binds to the lac operator to inhibit transcription in E. coli. This inhibition can be relieved by adding lactose or isopropyl-β-D-thiogalactopyranoside (IPTG).
   2557..2634    -  promoter       lacIq promoter: lacI (mutant); In the lacIq allele, a single base change in the promoter boosts expression of the lacI gene about 10-fold.
   2634..2652    -  misc_feature   MCS (fragment): pUC18/19 multiple cloning site
   2653..2886    -  rep_origin     f1 ori (fragment) (sequence partly withheld): f1 bacteriophage origin of replication; arrow indicates direction of (+) strand synthesis
   2889..2988    -  misc_feature   bom (fragment): basis of mobility region from pBR322
   3090..3125    -  CDS            rop (fragment): Rop protein, which maintains plasmids at low copy number; rop
   3220..3324    +  promoter       AmpR promoter: bla
   3325..4185    +  CDS            AmpR: β-lactamase; bla; confers resistance to ampicillin, carbenicillin, and related antibiotics
   4356..4944    +  rep_origin     ori: high-copy-number ColE1/pMB1/pBR322/pUC origin of replication
   5127..5183    +  CDS            lacI (fragment): lac repressor; lacI; The lac repressor binds to the lac operator to inhibit transcription in E. coli. This inhibition can be relieved by adding lactose or isopropyl-β-D-thiogalactopyranoside (IPTG).
