>Addgene plasmid #112607 | pOP3GT | addgene full sequence | sequence record 220236 | Addgene NGS Result
CAAACCGCCTCTCCCCGCGCGTTGGCCGATTCATTAATGCAGCTGATTAATACGACTCACTATAGGGAAT
TGTGAGCGGATAACAATTCCTCTAGAAATAATTTTGTTTAACTTTAAGAAGGAGATATATCCATGAATGG
ACTGAATGATATCTTTGAAGCGCAGAAAATTGAATGGCATGAATCCGGATCTCATCACCATCACCATCAC
CATCACACTAGTAGCAATTCCATGTCCCCTATACTAGGTTATTGGAAAATTAAGGGCCTTGTGCAACCCA
CTCGACTTCTTTTGGAATATCTTGAAGAAAAATATGAAGAGCATTTGTATGAGCGCGATGAAGGTGATAA
ATGGCGAAACAAAAAGTTTGAATTGGGTTTGGAGTTTCCCAATCTTCCTTATTATATTGATGGTGATGTT
AAATTAACACAGTCTATGGCCATCATACGTTATATAGCTGACAAGCACAACATGTTGGGTGGTTGTCCAA
AAGAGCGTGCAGAGATTTCAATGCTTGAAGGAGCGGTTTTGGATATTAGATACGGTGTTTCGAGAATTGC
ATATAGTAAAGACTTTGAAACTCTCAAAGTTGATTTTCTTAGCAAGCTACCTGAAATGCTGAAAATGTTC
GAAGATCGTTTATGTCATAAAACATATTTAAATGGTGATCATGTAACCCATCCTGACTTCATGTTGTATG
ACGCTCTTGATGTTGTTTTATACATGGACCCAATGTGCCTGGATGCGTTCCCAAAATTAGTTTGTTTTAA
AAAACGTATTGAAGCTATCCCACAAATTGATAAGTACTTGAAATCCAGCAAGTATATAGCATGGCCTTTG
CAGGGCTGGCAAGCCACGTTTGGTGGTGGCGACCATCCTCCAACCGGTAGTGGCACCAGTGGGTCGACAG
AAAACCTGTACTTCCAGGGATCCATGGAATTCGCGGCCGCCCTAGGCTCGAGCTAAGCTTGAGTATTCTA
TAGTGTCACCTAAATCCCAGCTTGATCCGGCTGCTAACAAAGCCCGAAAGGAAGCTGAGTTGGCTGCTGC
CACCGCTGAGCAATAACTAGCATAACCCCTTGGGGCCTCTAAACGGGTCTTGAGGGGTTTTTTGCTGAAA
GGAGGAACTATATCCGGATAACCTGGCGTAATAGCGAAGAGGCCCGCACCGATCGCCCTTCCCAACAGTT
GCGCAGCCTGAATGGCGAATGGAAATTGTAAGCGTTAATATTTTGTTAAAATTCGCGTTAAATTTTTGTT
AAATCAGCTCATTTTTTAACCAATAGGCCGAAATCGGCAAAATCCCTTATAAATCAAAAGAATAGACCGA
GATAGGGT
[37 nt withheld, positions 1339-1375]
AAAGAACGTGGACTCCAACGTCAAAGG
[32 nt withheld, positions 1403-1434]
AGCTTGCATGCCTGCAGGTCGGAAGCATAAAGTGTAAAGCCTGGGGTGCCTAATGAGTGAGCTAACTTAC
ATTAATTGCGTTGCGCTCACTGCCCGCTTTCCAGTCGGGAAACCTGTCGTGCCAGCTGCATTAATGAATC
GGCCAACGCGCGGGGAGAGGCGGTTTGCGTATTGGGCGCCAGGGTGGTTTTTCTTTTCACCAGTGAGACG
GGCAACAGCTGATTGCCCTTCACCGCCTGGCCCTGAGAGAGTTGCAGCAAGCGGTCCACGCTGGTTTGCC
CCAGCAGGCGAAAATCCTGTTTGATGGTGGTTAACGGCGGGATATAACATGAGCTGTCTTCGGTATCGTC
GTATCCCACTACCGAGATATCCGCACCAACGCGCAGCCCGGACTCGGTAATGGCGCGCATTGCGCCCAGC
GCCATCTGATCGTTGGCAACCAGCATCGCAGTGGGAACGATGCCCTCATTCAGCATTTGCATGGTTTGTT
GAAAACCGGACATGGCACTCCAGTCGCCTTCCCGTTCCGCTATCGGCTGAATTTGATTGCGAGTGAGATA
TTTATGCCAGCCAGCCAGACGCAGACGCGCCGAGACAGAACTTAATGGGCCCGCTAACAGCGCGATTTGC
TGGTGACCCAATGCGACCAGATGCTCCACGCCCAGTCGCGTACCGTCTTCATGGGAGAAAATAATACTGT
TGATGGGTGTCTGGTCAGAGACATCAAGAAATAACGCCGGAACATTAGTGCAGGCAGCTTCCACAGCAAT
GGCATCCTGGTCATCCAGCGGATAGTTAATGATCAGCCCACTGACGCGTTGCGCGAGAAGATTGTGCACC
GCCGCTTTACAGGCTTCGACGCCGCTTCGTTCTACCATCGACACCACCACGCTGGCACCCAGTTGATCGG
CGCGAGATTTAATCGCCGCGACAATTTGCGACGGCGCGTGCAGGGCCAGACTGGAGGTGGCAACGCCAAT
CAGCAACGACTGTTTGCCCGCCAGTTGTTGTGCCACGCGGTTGGGAATGTAATTCAGCTCCGCCATCGCC
GCTTCCACTTTTTCCCGCGTTTTCGCAGAAACGTGGCTGGCCTGGTTCACCACGCGGGAAACGGTCTGAT
AAGAGACACCGGCATACTCTGCGACATCGTATAACGTTACTGGTTTCACATTCACCACCCTGAATTGACT
CTCTTCCGGGCGCTATCATGCCATACCGCGAAAGGTTTTGCACCATTCGATGGTGTCGGGTACCGAGCTC
GAATTGTGAACCATCACCCT
[91 nt withheld, positions 2715-2805]
G
[124 nt withheld, positions 2807-2930]
CCTGATGCGGTATTTTCTCCTTACGCATCTGTGCGGTATTTCACACCGCATATGGTGCACTCTCAGTACA
ATCTGCTCTGATGCCGCATAGTTAAGCCAGCCCCGACACCCGCCAACACCCGCTGACGCGCCCTGACGGG
CTTGTCTGCTCCCGGCATCCGCTTACAGACAAGCTGTGACCGTCTCCGGGAGCTGCATGTGTCAGAGGTT
TTCACCGTCATCACCGAAACGCGCGAGACGAAAGGGCCTCGTGATACGCCTATTTTTATAGGTTAATGTC
ATGATAATAATGGTTTCTTAGACGTCAGGTGGCACTTTTCGGGGAAATGTGCGCGGAACCCCTATTTGTT
TATTTTTCTAAATACATTCAAATATGTATCCGCTCATGAGACAATAACCCTGATAAATGCTTCAATAATA
TTGAAAAAGGAAGAGTATGAGTATTCAACATTTCCGTGTCGCCCTTATTCCCTTTTTTGCGGCATTTTGC
CTTCCTGTTTTTGCTCACCCAGAAACGCTGGTGAAAGTAAAAGATGCTGAAGATCAGTTGGGTGCACGAG
TGGGTTACATCGAACTGGATCTCAACAGCGGTAAGATCCTTGAGAGTTTTCGCCCCGAAGAACGTTTTCC
AATGATGAGCACTTTTAAAGTTCTGCTATGTGGCGCGGTATTATCCCGTATTGACGCCGGGCAAGAGCAA
CTCGGTCGCCGCATACACTATTCTCAGAATGACTTGGTTGAGTACTCACCAGTCACAGAAAAGCATCTTA
CGGATGGCATGACAGTAAGAGAATTATGCAGTGCTGCCATAACCATGAGTGATAACACTGCGGCCAACTT
ACTTCTGACAACGATCGGAGGACCGAAGGAGCTAACCGCTTTTTTGCACAACATGGGGGATCATGTAACT
CGCCTTGATCGTTGGGAACCGGAGCTGAATGAAGCCATACCAAACGACGAGCGTGACACCACGATGCCTG
TAGCAATGGCAACAACGTTGCGCAAACTATTAACTGGCGAACTACTTACTCTAGCTTCCCGGCAACAATT
AATAGACTGGATGGAGGCGGATAAAGTTGCAGGACCACTTCTGCGCTCGGCCCTTCCGGCTGGCTGGTTT
ATTGCTGATAAATCTGGAGCCGGTGAGCGTGGGTCTCGCGGTATCATTGCAGCACTGGGGCCAGATGGTA
AGCCCTCCCGTATCGTAGTTATCTACACGACGGGGAGTCAGGCAACTATGGATGAACGAAATAGACAGAT
CGCTGAGATAGGTGCCTCACTGATTAAGCATTGGTAACTGTCAGACCAAGTTTACTCATATATACTTTAG
ATTGATTTAAAACTTCATTTTTAATTTAAAAGGATCTAGGTGAAGATCCTTTTTGATAATCTCATGACCA
AAATCCCTTAACGTGAGTTTTCGTTCCACTGAGCGTCAGACCCCGTAGAAAAGATCAAAGGATCTTCTTG
AGATCCTTTTTTTCTGCGCGTAATCTGCTGCTTGCAAACAAAAAAACCACCGCTACCAGCGGTGGTTTGT
TTGCCGGATCAAGAGCTACCAACTCTTTTTCCGAAGGTAACTGGCTTCAGCAGAGCGCAGATACCAAATA
CTGTTCTTCTAGTGTAGCCGTAGTTAGGCCACCACTTCAAGAACTCTGTAGCACCGCCTACATACCTCGC
TCTGCTAATCCTGTTACCAGTGGCTGCTGCCAGTGGCGATAAGTCGTGTCTTACCGGGTTGGACTCAAGA
CGATAGTTACCGGATAAGGCGCAGCGGTCGGGCTGAACGGGGGGTTCGTGCACACAGCCCAGCTTGGAGC
GAACGACCTACACCGAACTGAGATACCTACAGCGTGAGCTATGAGAAAGCGCCACGCTTCCCGAAGGGAG
AAAGGCGGACAGGTATCCGGTAAGCGGCAGGGTCGGAACAGGAGAGCGCACGAGGGAGCTTCCAGGGGGA
AACGCCTGGTATCTTTATAGTCCTGTCGGGTTTCGCCACCTCTGACTTGAGCGTCGATTTTTGTGATGCT
CGTCAGGGGGGCGGAGCCTATGGAAAAACGCCAGCAACGCGGCCTTTTTACGGTTCCTGGCCTTTTGCTG
GCCTTTTGCTCACATGTTCTTTCCTGCGTTATCCCCTGATTCTGTGGATAACCGTATTACCGCCTTTGAG
TGAGCTGATACCGCTCGCCGCAGCCGAACGACCGAGCGCAGCGAGTCAGTGAGCGAGGAAGCGGAAGAGC
GCCCAATACG
Features (pLannotate 1.2.2; 24 found; start..end, strand, type, name):
     48..66      +  promoter       T7 promoter: promoter for bacteriophage T7 RNA polymerase
     66..90      +  protein_bind   lac operator: The lac repressor binds to the lac operator to inhibit transcription in E. coli. This inhibition can be relieved by adding lactose or isopropyl-β-D-thiogalactopyranoside (IPTG). lac repressor encoded by lacI
    103..125     +  RBS            RBS: efficient ribosome binding site from bacteriophage T7 gene 10 (Olins and Rangwala, 1989)
    193..213     +  CDS            7xHis: 6xHis affinity tag
    232..883     +  CDS            GST (fragment): glutathione S-transferase from Schistosoma japonicum
    910..928     +  CDS            TEV site (fragment): tobacco etch virus (TEV) protease recognition and cleavage site
    977..995     -  promoter       SP6 promoter: promoter for bacteriophage SP6 RNA polymerase
   1010..1059    +  CDS            SET1 (fragment): solubility-enhancement tag derived from T7 phage gene 10B
   1067..1114    +  terminator     T7 terminator: transcription terminator for bacteriophage T7 RNA polymerase
   1143..1209    +  CDS            lacZα (fragment): LacZα fragment of β-galactosidase; lacZ fragment
   1213..1434    -  rep_origin     M13 ori (fragment) (sequence partly withheld): M13 bacteriophage origin of replication; arrow indicates direction of (+) strand synthesis
   1435..1455    -  misc_feature   MCS (fragment): pUC18/19 multiple cloning site
   1454..1472    -  promoter       lac UV5 promoter (fragment): E. coli lac promoter with an "up" mutation
   1487..1508    -  protein_bind   CAP binding site: CAP binding activates transcription in the presence of cAMP. E. coli catabolite activator protein
   1521..2603    -  CDS            lacI: lac repressor; lacI; The lac repressor binds to the lac operator to inhibit transcription in E. coli. This inhibition can be relieved by adding lactose or isopropyl-β-D-thiogalactopyranoside (IPTG).
   2604..2681    -  promoter       lacIq promoter: lacI (mutant); In the lacIq allele, a single base change in the promoter boosts expression of the lacI gene about 10-fold.
   2681..2699    -  misc_feature   MCS (fragment): pUC18/19 multiple cloning site
   2700..2930    -  rep_origin     f1 ori (fragment) (sequence partly withheld): f1 bacteriophage origin of replication; arrow indicates direction of (+) strand synthesis
   2931..3030    -  misc_feature   bom (fragment): basis of mobility region from pBR322
   3132..3167    -  CDS            rop (fragment): Rop protein, which maintains plasmids at low copy number; rop
   3262..3366    +  promoter       AmpR promoter: bla
   3367..4227    +  CDS            AmpR: β-lactamase; bla; confers resistance to ampicillin, carbenicillin, and related antibiotics
   4398..4986    +  rep_origin     ori: high-copy-number ColE1/pMB1/pBR322/pUC origin of replication
   5169..45      +  CDS            lacI (fragment) (across the origin): lac repressor; lacI; The lac repressor binds to the lac operator to inhibit transcription in E. coli. This inhibition can be relieved by adding lactose or isopropyl-β-D-thiogalactopyranoside (IPTG).
