[The description below was written by a language model from this plasmid's Addgene catalogue record and pLannotate feature annotations shown in this document.]
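Description:
pOP3GT is an empty bacterial expression backbone derived from pBAT4. It is designed for producing recombinant proteins in E. coli as fusions to an N-terminal Avi–8xHis–GST module that can be removed with TEV protease. The plasmid is about 5.2 kb and is maintained at high copy from a ColE1/pUC-type origin. Selection is with ampicillin through the β-lactamase gene and its native promoter. Only short fragments of rop and the pBR322 bom region remain, which fits the high-copy designation. The f1/M13 phage origin appears as two fragments on either side of the lacI cassette, so that cassette seems to have been inserted into the origin.

Expression is driven by a T7 promoter placed directly next to a lac operator, followed by the efficient T7 gene 10 ribosome binding site. A full-length lacI gene under the stronger lacIq promoter is carried on the plasmid, so transcription stays repressed until it is induced with IPTG in a host that supplies T7 RNA polymerase. The annotated reading frame contains a histidine tag, Schistosoma japonicum GST and a TEV recognition site, and a T7 terminator lies further downstream. The annotation does not call the Avi tag listed in the catalogue entry, although there is unannotated space between the ribosome binding site and the His tag. The record also does not describe the cloning sites after the TEV site. A gene of interest inserted there would yield a protein that can be purified on nickel or glutathione resin. The Avi tag would additionally allow site-specific biotinylation by BirA, and TEV cleavage would release the target.

The depositor and repository sequences differ by only a few nucleotides and a shifted numbering origin, and they share the same feature layout.
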