Addgene plasmid #112607: pOP3GT
Purpose: (Empty Backbone) Used for expression of protein in E. coli as TEV cleavable N-terminal Avi-His8-tag and GST fusions
Depositing lab: Marko Hyvönen. Depositing organization: University of Cambridge.
Backbone
  Vector backbone: pBAT4
  Vector type: Bacterial Expression
  Tag / fusion protein: Avi - 8His-GST (N terminal on backbone)
Growth in bacteria
  Bacterial resistance: Ampicillin, 100 μg/mL
  Growth temperature: 37°C
  Growth strain: DH5alpha
  Copy number: High Copy
Gene/Insert
  Gene/Insert name: None
  Tag / fusion protein: Avi - 8His-GST (N terminal on backbone)
Terms and licenses: Academic/Nonprofit Terms; Industry Terms: Not Available to Industry
How to cite: pOP3GT was a gift from Marko Hyvönen (Addgene plasmid # 112607 ; http://n2t.net/addgene:112607 ; RRID:Addgene_112607)
